>Addgene plasmid #224412 | pBa.FRB-3myc-KIF13AWLDLE tail 361-1749 | addgene full sequence | sequence record 446051 | Addgene NGS Result
TGAGGGTGTGGGGCGGGGGTGTGACGCGCCCCTCCATCCCCCCTCCCCCCTTTTTGATTCCACAGTGCTT
TGTTGGGGAGGGGGAGCGGGGTCCGCGTGTGCAGCCCTCCCCCCACCCCCGAGGTGGTCCTGCGGTCCCC
TTGAAGTCACCTCCCGGGGAGCGCCAGCAGGAGAGGCAGGGATAGCGATGGGCAATGAGCGTGCATGCAC
TGAGCTGCAGCGACACTGATGTGCATGCACGCACCGAGCAGCAATAACACCGGTGTGCGTGCAGCCACTG
AGCTGCAGTGATACAATGAGTGTGCGTGCACCGAGCAGCAATCGCTCCAGTGTGAGTGCATGCACTGGGA
TGAAGTGATACAATGAGCGTGCGTGCACAGAGCAGCAATAACACCGAGGGGTATGCATGCACTAGACTGC
TACACACCAAGGAGGATGCATGCACAGCGCTGCACCATCAAGACGCATGCATGCACCAGGCTGCAATAAC
ACCAGGAGCATGCATGCACGGGCCTGGTGCTGGGGTGCAGCCTGCTGGGATGCAAGGGAGGGGAAGGGGC
ACCGGGTGCAACGCGCGCTGCACTCTCTACACCCACCCCGCCCGGCCTGCAGCACTACCCAGGGCCAAGT
TCAATGCTAATGTCAGCACGTAGCGGTGCAAACCTCCAGGCCGGCCCTTGGACTGCTGAGTGCACTGCTG
GGTGCACCTCAGAGCCCGTTAAGGGCCACTCTTTGTCAGGGTGTGCGCTGCGGCGGTGGCAGCCGGAGGG
AGGAAGCGAGCGCTGAGTAAGGAGCTGAGTCAGGCAGGGCCCGGCCCGGCGGAGGTCAAGGCAGCCGAAT
GCCTTTGCCTACATTTGGGCAATATTTTGTTTCTTTCCTGTTTGCAGCGCGTGCTGCAGGCTGGGCCGGG
GCGGTGCGCGGTGTTGGTGAGCAGCGCTGCGAGGGGCTTTGCAGCTCCAGAGCGGTGCATGAGCGCATGC
TGATTAACTGCATTGATTAAGGGGCCATGCAAGAAGCACTGTAGATATTAGGGGAGCGGGACCCAGCCCT
GTGTGCGGTCTTGCAGTGGGGTCTTTGTCCCTGGGATGCTGCGAGGATGGGTTGCATCGGGGCTGCATTG
TGTCCCCTCCAAACTGGAGGTGGCCCTGTGGACAGAGCTGAGCTGCAGGGACACCGCAGGGACAATACTG
TCTCCTCGGAGGCGGTGACACTGCAGCACATGGGGACCTCCGTGGGCACCCAGTGCCAGGACCCCGTGGG
CTCCATAGTGCCACATCTCTCTGTATCAGCCCCACTCGCAGCAAAAAGGGAGTCACACTGTTAATTACCT
GCCTGCTGGGGAATTAATTAACGTTTGTGCTCCACTTTGACAAGGCCGGGTATTAATTAGAAGATTATAC
GTCAAAGAAGGGCAGCCACGAGGCATGGGTACAGCGGGAGGTGTGCAGAGCTGATAATGGGGCGGCAATG
GGAAATGCCCCGCGGTAGCCATGAAGCCGTGGGTTTGGGCTGGGGAATGTCACCAGAAGGCAGCGTGGGG
TGTGAGGGCCCGGCAGGATGGGGGTGGTGGGGGCAATGATGGGGCAATTCGGGTTCCCTTGATTATGGGG
TTGGATCAGAGCGCGGCATCCGGAGCGTGGCAGTGCCAACCCCACTGTGTGCTGCTGGTAGGGGGCTCCT
CACAGTGCCACTGCCATGCCACAGAGCCAGGACCATCAGTTTCCAAGGGGAACCGGGTGCTGAAGGGGAG
CATCCCCATCCTGAGAGCCGTGGGCCAATGCAAAGATCCCAACTTGGCACTGGCCGTCGTTTTACAACGT
CGTGACTGGGAAAACCCTGGCGTTACCCAACTTAATCGCCTTGCAGCACATCCCCCTTTCGCCAGCTGGC
GTAATAGCGAAGAGGCCCGCACCGATCGCCCTTCCCAACAGTTGCGCAGCCTGAATGGCGAATGGCGCCT
GATGCGGTATTTTCTCCTTACGCATCTGTGCGGTATTTCACACCGCATATGGTGCACTCTCAGTACAATC
TGCTCTGATGCCGCATAGTTAAGCCAGCCCCGACACCCGCCAACACCCGCTGACGCGCCCTGACGGGCTT
GTCTGCTCCCGGCATCCGCTTACAGACAAGCTGTGACCGTCTCCGGGAGCTGCATGTGTCAGAGGTTTTC
ACCGTCATCACCGAAACGCGCGAGACGAAAGGGCCTCGTGATACGCCTATTTTTATAGGTTAATGTCATG
ATAATAATGGTTTCTTAGACGTCAGGTGGCACTTTTCGGGGAAATGTGCGCGGAACCCCTATTTGTTTAT
TTTTCTAAATACATTCAAATATGTATCCGCTCATGAGACAATAACCCTGATAAATGCTTCAATAATATTG
AAAAAGGAAGAGTATGAGTATTCAACATTTCCGTGTCGCCCTTATTCCCTTTTTTGCGGCATTTTGCCTT
CCTGTTTTTGCTCACCCAGAAACGCTGGTGAAAGTAAAAGATGCTGAAGATCAGTTGGGTGCACGAGTGG
GTTACATCGAACTGGATCTCAACAGCGGTAAGATCCTTGAGAGTTTTCGCCCCGAAGAACGTTTTCCAAT
GATGAGCACTTTTAAAGTTCTGCTATGTGGCGCGGTATTATCCCGTATTGACGCCGGGCAAGAGCAACTC
GGTCGCCGCATACACTATTCTCAGAATGACTTGGTTGAGTACTCACCAGTCACAGAAAAGCATCTTACGG
ATGGCATGACAGTAAGAGAATTATGCAGTGCTGCCATAACCATGAGTGATAACACTGCGGCCAACTTACT
TCTGACAACGATCGGAGGACCGAAGGAGCTAACCGCTTTTTTGCACAACATGGGGGATCATGTAACTCGC
CTTGATCGTTGGGAACCGGAGCTGAATGAAGCCATACCAAACGACGAGCGTGACACCACGATGCCTGTAG
CAATGGCAACAACGTTGCGCAAACTATTAACTGGCGAACTACTTACTCTAGCTTCCCGGCAACAATTAAT
AGACTGGATGGAGGCGGATAAAGTTGCAGGACCACTTCTGCGCTCGGCCCTTCCGGCTGGCTGGTTTATT
GCTGATAAATCTGGAGCCGGTGAGCGTGGGTCTCGCGGTATCATTGCAGCACTGGGGCCAGATGGTAAGC
CCTCCCGTATCGTAGTTATCTACACGACGGGGAGTCAGGCAACTATGGATGAACGAAATAGACAGATCGC
TGAGATAGGTGCCTCACTGATTAAGCATTGGTAACTGTCAGACCAAGTTTACTCATATATACTTTAGATT
GATTTAAAACTTCATTTTTAATTTAAAAGGATCTAGGTGAAGATCCTTTTTGATAATCTCATGACCAAAA
TCCCTTAACGTGAGTTTTCGTTCCACTGAGCGTCAGACCCCGTAGAAAAGATCAAAGGATCTTCTTGAGA
TCCTTTTTTTCTGCGCGTAATCTGCTGCTTGCAAACAAAAAAACCACCGCTACCAGCGGTGGTTTGTTTG
CCGGATCAAGAGCTACCAACTCTTTTTCCGAAGGTAACTGGCTTCAGCAGAGCGCAGATACCAAATACTG
TTCTTCTAGTGTAGCCGTAGTTAGGCCACCACTTCAAGAACTCTGTAGCACCGCCTACATACCTCGCTCT
GCTAATCCTGTTACCAGTGGCTGCTGCCAGTGGCGATAAGTCGTGTCTTACCGGGTTGGACTCAAGACGA
TAGTTACCGGATAAGGCGCAGCGGTCGGGCTGAACGGGGGGTTCGTGCACACAGCCCAGCTTGGAGCGAA
CGACCTACACCGAACTGAGATACCTACAGCGTGAGCTATGAGAAAGCGCCACGCTTCCCGAAGGGAGAAA
GGCGGACAGGTATCCGGTAAGCGGCAGGGTCGGAACAGGAGAGCGCACGAGGGAGCTTCCAGGGGGAAAC
GCCTGGTATCTTTATAGTCCTGTCGGGTTTCGCCACCTCTGACTTGAGCGTCGATTTTTGTGATGCTCGT
CAGGGGGGCGGAGCCTATGGAAAAACGCCAGCAACGCGGCCTTTTTACGGTTCCTGGCCTTTTGCTGGCC
TTTTGCTCACATGTTCTTTCCTGCGTTATCCCCTGATTCTGTGGATAACCGTATTACCGCCTTTGAGTGA
GCTGATACCGCTCGCCGCAGCCGAACGACCGAGCGCAGCGAGTCAGTGAGCGAGGAAGCGGAAGAGCGCC
CAATACGCAAACCGCCTCTCCCCGCGCGTTGGCCGATTCATTAATGCAGCTGGCACGACAGGTTTCCCGA
CTGGAAAGCGGGCAGTGAGCGCAACGCAATTAATGTGAGTTAGCTCACTCATTAGGCACCCCAGGCTTTA
CACTTTATGCTTCCGGCTCGTATGTTGTGTGGAATTGTGAGCGGATAACAATTTCACACAGGAAACAGCT
ATGACATGATTACGAATTCGAGCTCGGTACCCGGGGATCCAGACATGATAAGATACATTGATGAGTTTGG
ACAAACCACAACTAGAATGCAGTGAAAAAAATGCTTTATTTGTGAAATTTGTGATGCTATTGCTTTATTT
GTAACCATTATAAGCTGCAATAAACAAGTTAACAACAACAATTGCATTCATTTTATGTTTCAGGTTCAGG
GGGAGGTGTGGGAGGTTTTTTAAAGCAAGTAAAACCTCTACAGATGTGATATGGCTGATTATGATCATTA
CTTATCTAGCTTACCGAGTGGCTGTGGCTTCCTGGTCGTTCTCTATCTTGGGATGCAGCCGGTCGGCATC
TGGAGGTCTTTCTGGGATACCTTTATGGTCTGTTTCGTTTGTTAGAGCCCTCCTCCTGGAGGGCTCCCCT
ACAGAACAATCTGCCAAACCATCAAAGTCTTTGCCATCAGAAACACCCATGAACTCTGTGAAGGAATGGT
CCTCCAAAATGTTTGTAGTGTGTTCTATCGTCACCTCTCCTGGGCAGAATTCTCTGGCTTGGTGGCCATC
TTTGCTGGGGCCGACATCCAGTTCTGAACATGAAGCAGTCCTGCATGGCATTCTGGAACTTTCCTCAGGG
ATGCTCTGGGGTGACGGGGTCCCCTTGGGTAAGGCACTGTTTTCCTCCAGCGGCACAGCGATTGTCTCAT
CCTTCCCTGAGCCTCTTCCTACTTCTGTAAGCTCCTGATTCGAAGCTCGTCTGACATCCGGTGCAAGTGA
TGGTCCCGGGGGCTCGGCGCACTCGACCTCCTTTGTCGAGACGGCAAGCTGGTCTGAGCTGTCGCTGGAG
GGGACTGCCATGTCAGACAGAGTGGCATTGGAGGCACTGTGGGAGAAGTAGCCACTGGTGAGGCTGCTGG
TGGTAGGGCTACGGGACACTGCTTTCTCCAAGGCTCTCGAGTCTGTCAGGTCCGCCTTAGAAGAGGACCA
CTCCCTGTTCTCCAAGCTGGCATTGTAAACACTGAAGTCAGCGAACTCCACGGGCACATAAGGCTGTGTA
AGCATCAGCTTCCTGCTGAGAGCTTCCAGCTCGTTTTCCTCCTCTTCCGAGTCCTCTTGGCTTAGGAGAG
GTCTGGCTTCCAGGGCCAACCTTTTCTTATGCTCCTCTTTTACAGGCATGAGGGGTTTGAAGAACTTTGG
TGGCTGAGGAGAGAACGCTTTAAAAGGGCTGACTGTTAAGGCATGAGGATTCTCTGATGGACAACCTTCC
TTGCTCCTGCGAGGTGAGTCCCTGGGTAAAGTCCCATAGCACGCGACGTCTTGGTAGCTGGAGCTGTAGT
CAGACACGTCTAACTGGTTCTCGGGCCAGCCCTTATCGTCTTCATCGAAGCCAGAGAGATCTGGCCGGCT
AGAGGAGACGTTGTGAACATTCTCGAGGTCGAGCCACCGAATGTGCCTCGCTTTGGTGGAAAGCGCTTCC
TTCACCGTGACAGCCTGCCGGAGCCGCTCCAGGCTCAGGATATTCTCCACCTGCAGCACGCCCCGCGTGT
ACTTCTCGATGTATGTCTCCCCATCCAAAGTGCCCTCGTTCTCACTCCGCGCTGCCAGGAGGGCCAGGGT
TTCCCGGTCCTCAATCTCCTCGGTCGCCTTTGGGATATTGGATACTATCTCATAGGTCACGCCGCAGGAG
TAACGTATATTGATCAGTGATATTCGTCTCTTCAAACTCTGGGTGAAACTCTGCTTGTTATAAATATTGG
CCGCGATCCGCTTCCGCAACACTAGCTCCATGGCGGCCGGGTGGCTGAGCTGCACGGTGGTCTTCACGAT
CAGGTAGATCCTTTCATTCTGCGGTGTGACCCGATTCAGGTGAAGAGAGTCGTGCACAGAGGAGTCCCAG
GAGGCTGTGGCTGAAACCTCGTCATCACTGTGCTTTATGATGGGCAGGTAGAAAAACTGACTGCCGTGTT
CCTTGGGCAGGATGGAGTTCACACCGGACGCATGGGGGCCCACCAGCTGCTCATTGGCACTGAGGTCATC
CGCGTTCAGATCCAGGAAGAGAACCGGGATGTGTGTTTCCATGCCAGGAGGTGGGACCCAGTCAGCAGGT
GCCCCGGGGATTCCGCTGCCAGGGGCGGGCACCAGCACAGCATTCCTCTCCTCTGTCAGCCCCACCCACT
GCTCCACCAGCCTGGCTTCCCGCTCCATGTCGTCTTCTGTTTTCTCTTTTTTATTGCTGACTTTTTTAAT
CTGTTCGTCTAAGTATTCCCGTCGTTTAATGAGTGCATCGGACCATCTCTCTCTTACACAATTCAAGTCT
TCTTCCTGGTAGCTGTCCAGCCCTCTCTGCAGCTTGGTGGACCTGGCGGTCACGCAGCCAATGGATACTG
ATAGGATGGCTTCAACCATGAGTGGCAGTGTCCCTGAGTGCTGTACAGGTTTCACTGTGACCTGCACTCT
ACGGGAGTGACCCTGTCTGAGTTGGAAGACGCCGCCGGTGTTGACGTCTTTCGCCTGGTGAAGCTCCACA
GCGGCATAATCCCCGAGCTCATTCAGCTCCAGAATGGAGATCCACACCTCTATTCTCCGGTTCACTTCAT
TCCACCTGTCATGCAATGTCCTTGTCTTCGCATGGAGCGAGTCCACCTCCCAGATGGGGCTTCCGTTCCC
AGCACACCTGTGGCCCCACACTTCAATCGCCAGCGCACCATCAGAAATGAACTCCAGGAACTCTTCTGTG
ACAGTCACCACGTAGTCCTTACAGTGAGAGAAGGTCACCGTGTACTGTGCGTCCTTGGACTGCGGGGAGG
GCACATCTGGGTCCACCACTGGAGCAGCCACTGTAGACTCACACTGGTCCCAGAACGTGTACTGACAGAA
GACGAAATTTGAGAGGCTTATGGGTAGCCCGGTTGCCTCTTTAATTATCACCCTGCATGTCAGCTTTTTG
ACCCGGTGAATGACTTCGCCGCTGCTGTCGACCACTTCAAGACTCCCGCTCTCACTAGAGTTCTCTGAAG
AGTCATCCTCCGCCATGCGTTCTGGAATGGTTCCTGTAATGCGCGTCACCTCCACATGGAGGCGCCCGGC
AACCTCCCCCTGCTGGCTGATGATGGGTACTGCATATTGAAGCTTCACATCACAGAAGAGACATTCCAAA
AACACATTAGCCACACCAATGAGGTTGTGATTCTCCTGCGCTTCATAAAAAGGGTCACCTCGCTTCCCAT
AGAGCCTCTTGGCCTCAGGAACATTTTCTTTCCATTCTTGGTAAAGGTCTCTCATATCAATTAGCTTATT
CTCCAGCTTCTCAATGGTCCAGACCTGGGTGCCCTTCCCTTTCCTCCTGGCTTGGATGGCGGGCTCGCTG
ACGATTGCGCCTCTCTTCCTGTTGGCACTGAGGTTGGCCGCAGGGATCTGCAGAGTCACTTGGTAGTCAG
TGAGTTTGCTCATCTCCTCGGCTAGGAAGTTGGCTTCCCTCACCAAAGTGTTGGCTTTCACCAGCTGCTC
TCGAAGCTTGGCCAAGCTCTGCCTAAAGAGTTCATCCCTCTCCTCGGCCCACTGGGTCACCTTCTGCTGG
GCTGTCTGGCTGCTGTAGGCCAGACGGTCTGAGGCGCTGCTGGGCGGCTGCCTCTCGGGAGAGAGCTGCT
GGCGAAGCTGCTCCAGCTCGCCTTCGTACATGAGCCGCTGTTCCTCCAGGGCGGTCCGCTTCTCTTCCAG
GTACTGCTTCTCCAGGACCTGAACCACATTTTGAACTGGATCATTGCTGTTCAGTGTTTTCATGATGACC
TCCATCTGTGCGAACTCGTAGTTGTAGTCTGGCTCCGAGGAAGCCTCGCTCGCAGCGTCTAGATCGTGCT
CCGCGGAACTGGTTTCTCTCTCAAAGTCTTTCAACCAGTCCCGCCGTTTCCTCTTAGGCAAGTTAATTCT
AAAAAAGTGGTTGTTTCCCCATAAGATCCTGTCGCCGTGCCACAGCTGGGTAGTACTGCAGACAAGGGTG
CCATTGCCACAGGACCTTGCATTTTCTTTGGGCGTGAGAGTGATGTCTCCATCCGCTGCGATGTCGATCT
CACAGTGCTCGGGCTGAATCCCTATTCCGAAGAGCTGGATGTCCTGAGAGGTATCTGCACCCACCCGGGT
ATGATCCTTTAAATAGTAAACCAGAAGCTCGTTGAGGGCAGGGTCTGCGTTCAGGTTGACGAGGTAGCAC
TTGTCGTCCCCCACCTTGATGCCAGAGGTCTCCAGGGAGATTCCCATGCTTTCCAGCTGCCGCTGTCTCT
CCTGTGCGATCGCTTCTGTTTTCCTCAGCTTCTCTTCCCACGTCACCGTTAGCTCCTTTATCAGCTTCTC
AGACTCTTCGAGCTTCTCCTTTAGCTCGGGGGCTTTCATGGCCTCAGCCTGCGAGAGCTGCTCCCTCAGT
TTCTCCACTTCCTCTCGAAGCTCTCGGATGACCTTGGCATTGGGATCCCGGGCCCGCGGTACCGTCGACT
GCAGAATTCGAAGCTTGAGCTCGAGATCTGAGTACTTGTACAGATCTTCTTCAGAAATAAGCTTTTGCAG
ATCCTCTTCAGAAATAAGTTTTTGCAGGTCCTCCTCTGAGATCAGCTTCTGCATTCCGTACGGATAACTA
GTCTTTGAGATTCGTCGGAACACATGATAATAGAGGTCCCAGGCTTGGAGGAGGTCCTTGACATTCCCTG
ATTTCATGTACTTCCTGCACCACTCTTGGGCCTCCATTAAATCTCGACCATAGGCCTGATTAAAGGATGT
TTCCTTCAGAGTCTGGGGGCCCCGTTCCATCATAGCATGCAAGGGCTCCAGCACCTCAAACATGCCTTTC
ACGTTCCTTTCCCCAAAGTACAAACGAGATGCCTCTTCCAGGCCTTCATGCCACATCTCATGCCAGAGGA
TTCTAGAAGCCATGGTAGGCCTAGGCGCGCCAAGCTTGGGGGCTGCGGAGGAACAGAGAAGGGAAGATAT
AAACCCCGCCGGTCACACGCCAGAAGCCGAACCCCGCCCTGCCCCGTCCCCCCCGAAGGCAGCCGTCCCC
CTGCGGACAGCCCCGAGGCTGGAGATGGAGAAGGGGACGGCGGCGCGGCGACGCACGAAGGCCCTCCCCG
CCCATTTCCTTCCTGCCGGCGCCGCACCGCTTCGCCCCGCGCCCGCTAGAGGGGGTGCGGCGGCGCCTCC
CAGATTTCGGCTCCGCACAGATTTGGGACAAAGGAAGTCCCTGCGCCCTCTCGCACGATTACCATAAAAG
GCAATGGCTGCGGCTCGCCGCGCCTCGACAGCCGCCGGCGCTCCGGGGGCCGCCGCGCCCCCCCCCCCCC
CCCCCCCC
Features (pLannotate 1.2.2; 17 found; start..end, strand, type, name):
   1798..1952    +  CDS            lacZα (fragment): LacZα fragment of β-galactosidase; lacZ fragment
   1958..2057    -  misc_feature   bom (fragment): basis of mobility region from pBR322
   2159..2194    -  CDS            rop (fragment): Rop protein, which maintains plasmids at low copy number; rop
   2289..2393    +  promoter       AmpR promoter: bla
   2394..3254    +  CDS            AmpR: β-lactamase; bla; confers resistance to ampicillin, carbenicillin, and related antibiotics
   3425..4013    +  rep_origin     ori: high-copy-number ColE1/pMB1/pBR322/pUC origin of replication
   4196..4288    +  CDS            lacI (fragment): lac repressor; lacI; The lac repressor binds to the lac operator to inhibit transcription in E. coli. This inhibition can be relieved by adding lactose or isopropyl-β-D-thiogalactopyranoside (IPTG).
   4301..4322    +  protein_bind   CAP binding site: CAP binding activates transcription in the presence of cAMP. E. coli catabolite activator protein
   4337..4367    +  promoter       lac promoter: promoter for the E. coli lac operon
   4375..4391    +  protein_bind   lac operator: The lac repressor binds to the lac operator to inhibit transcription in E. coli. This inhibition can be relieved by adding lactose or isopropyl-β-D-thiogalactopyranoside (IPTG). lac repressor encoded by lacI
   4424..4450    +  misc_feature   MCS (fragment): pUC18/19 multiple cloning site
   4446..4580    -  polyA_signal   SV40 poly(A) signal: SV40 polyadenylation signal
   4603..4688    -  CDS            large T antigen (fragment): large T antigen from SV40 (simian virus 40)
   4704..8867    -  CDS            Kif13a (fragment): KI13A_MOUSE - Experimental evidence at protein level: Swiss-Prot protein existence level 1. Plus end-directed microtubule-dependent motor protein involved in intracellular transport and regulating various processes such as mannose-6-phosphate receptor (M6PR) transport to the plasma membrane, endosomal sorting during melanosome biogenesis and cytokinesis. During melanosome maturation, required for delivering melanogenic enzymes from recycling endosomes to nascent melanosomes by creating peripheral recycling endosomal subdomains in melanocytes. Also required for the abcission step in cytokinesis
   8863..8919    -  misc_feature   MCS: multiple cloning site
   9033..9311    -  CDS            FRB*: T2098L mutant of FKBP-rapamycin binding domain of human FRAP binds synthetic ligands such as AP21967
   9386..9727    -  intron         chimeric intron (fragment): chimera between introns from chicken β-actin and rabbit β-globin
