[The description below was written by a language model from this plasmid's Addgene catalogue record and pLannotate feature annotations shown in this document.]
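Description:
pBa.FRB-3myc-KIF13AWLDLE tail 361-1749 is a mammalian expression plasmid built on the pBeta Actin-FRB backbone, about 9.7 kb in the sequenced record. It is maintained in E. coli through a high-copy ColE1/pUC-type origin and selected with ampicillin via the bla gene. Remnants of pUC/pBR322-derived sequence (lacZα, lacI, rop and bom fragments, and the lac promoter/operator region) are also annotated and appear to be backbone carry-over. The depositor notes that the pBa vector is prone to recombination, which explains why it is propagated in a recombination-stabilising strain.

The expression cassette lies on the reverse strand. According to the catalogue entry it is driven by the chicken β-actin promoter. The feature table does not annotate the promoter itself but does detect a fragment of the chicken β-actin/rabbit β-globin chimeric intron immediately upstream of the coding region. The open reading frame begins with an FRB domain, annotated as the T2098L variant (FRB*) that binds rapamycin analogues such as AP21967. Per the record this is followed by a triple myc epitope, which is not separately annotated, and then a 4,164 bp fragment of mouse Kif13a. The name indicates that this fragment corresponds to residues 361-1749, the tail of the kinesin-3 motor without its motor domain, and that it carries a mutation designated WLDLE, whose exact nature the record does not explain. An SV40 polyadenylation signal terminates the transcript.

FRB fusions of this kind are generally used for chemically induced dimerisation with an FKBP-tagged partner. The associated study concerns kinesin regulation in the proximal axon and dendrite-selective transport, though the record states the purpose only as mammalian expression of the mutant.
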