Addgene plasmid #224412: pBa.FRB-3myc-KIF13AWLDLE tail 361-1749
Purpose: Mammalian expression of KIF 13a WLDLE
Depositing lab: Marvin Bentley. Depositing organization: Rensselaer Polytechnic Institute. Publication: Kinesin Regulation in the Proximal Axon is Essential for Dendrite-selective Transport. Mendoza CS, Plowinske CR, Montgomery AC, Quinones GB, Banker G, Bentley M. Mol Biol Cell. 2024 Jun 1;35(6):ar81. doi: 10.1091/mbc.E23-11-0457. Epub 2024 Apr 10. PubMed 38598291.
Backbone
  Vector backbone: pBeta Actin-FRB
  Vector type: Mammalian Expression
Growth in bacteria
  Bacterial resistance: Ampicillin, 100 μg/mL
  Growth temperature: 37°C
  Growth strain: NEB Stable
  Copy number: High Copy
Gene/Insert
  Gene/Insert name: KIF 13a WLDLE
  Species: M. musculus (mouse)
  Insert size (bp): 4164
  Mutation: WLDLE
  Entrez Gene: Kif13a (a.k.a. 4930505I07Rik, mKIAA4109)
  Promoter: Chicken Beta actin
  Tag / fusion protein: FRB-3myc (N terminal on insert)
  Cloning method: Restriction Enzyme; 5′ cloning site Unknown (unknown if destroyed)
Terms and licenses: Academic/Nonprofit Terms; Industry Terms: Not Available to Industry
Depositor comments: pBa vector is susceptable to recombination and should not be grown in fast growing bacteria or cloned using recombination.
How to cite: pBa.FRB-3myc-KIF13AWLDLE tail 361-1749 was a gift from Marvin Bentley (Addgene plasmid # 224412 ; http://n2t.net/addgene:224412 ; RRID:Addgene_224412)
